Addgene plasmid #48101: pQFD
Purpose: (Empty Backbone) Destination plasmid (Gateway cloning) for cumate-inducible expression of 3xFLAG-tagged fusion protein
Depositing lab: Julia Vorholt. Depositing organization: ETH Zurich (Swiss Federal Institute of Technology). Publication: Cumate-inducible gene expression system for sphingomonads and other Alphaproteobacteria. Kaczmarczyk A, Vorholt JA, Francez-Charlot A. Appl Environ Microbiol. 2013 Nov;79(21):6795-802. doi: 10.1128/AEM.02296-13. Epub 2013 Aug 30. PubMed 23995928.
Backbone
  Vector backbone: pQF
  Backbone manufacturer: Andreas Kaczmarczyk
  Backbone size (bp): 7535
  Modifications to backbone: Insertion of Gateway cassette between Xba-Acc65I sites
  Vector type: Bacterial Expression
  Promoter: PQ5
  Tag / fusion protein: 3xFLAG (N terminal on backbone)
Growth in bacteria
  Bacterial resistance: Chloramphenicol and Tetracycline, 25 & 10 μg/mL
  Growth temperature: 37°C
  Growth strain: ccdB Survival
  Growth instructions: Grow in ccdB-resistant E. coli strain
  Copy number: Unknown
Terms and licenses: Academic/Nonprofit Terms; Industry Terms: Not Available to Industry
Depositor comments: Note that there are some small discrepancies between Addgene's quality control sequence and the depositor's assembled sequence. The depositing lab does not believe these discrepancies affect plasmid function.
How to cite: pQFD was a gift from Julia Vorholt (Addgene plasmid # 48101 ; http://n2t.net/addgene:48101 ; RRID:Addgene_48101)
