[The description below was written by a language model from this plasmid's Addgene catalogue record and pLannotate feature annotations shown in this document.]
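Description:
pQFD is an empty Gateway destination vector for cumate-inducible bacterial expression of N-terminally 3xFLAG-tagged fusion proteins. It was derived from the pQF backbone by inserting a Gateway cassette between two restriction sites, and it belongs to a system developed for sphingomonads and other Alphaproteobacteria. The depositor's sequence is about 10.2 kb. Its feature table shows a broad-host-range IncP replicon, with oriV and the trfA replication initiator. It also shows an IncP oriT with traJ, which should allow the plasmid to be mobilised by conjugation from a suitable donor. ColE1/pUC-type origin sequences are annotated as well, one in the backbone and, unusually, a second one inside the Gateway cassette. Backbone selection is by tetracycline, through the tetA efflux gene with associated tetR sequences.

The expression module carries cymR, the Pseudomonas putida cumate-responsive repressor, transcribed divergently from the PQ5 promoter region, which contains two CuO operator copies. CymR bound to these operators keeps the promoter off, and cumate releases the repressor so that transcription proceeds. Downstream lie 3xFLAG coding sequence and then the attR1–attR2 cassette, which holds a chloramphenicol resistance gene and the ccdB toxin. An LR recombination with an entry clone replaces this cassette with the gene of interest, fused in frame behind the tag. Loss of ccdB counterselects unrecombined vector in ordinary E. coli, so the empty plasmid must be maintained in a ccdB-tolerant strain under chloramphenicol and tetracycline selection.

Several short annotated fragments (lacI, PDK intron, lacZα, bla, rop, bom, and a second partial 3xFLAG match after attR2) appear to be cloning remnants. The depositor notes minor discrepancies between the assembled sequence and the repository's quality control sequence that are not thought to affect function.
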