Features (pLannotate 1.2.2; 29 found; start..end, strand, type, name):
     11..642     +  rep_origin     oriV: incP origin of replication
    720..933     +  CDS            bla(M) (fragment): β-lactamase lacking the signal sequence; bla(M); allows cytosolic expression of β-lactamase
   1105..1693    +  rep_origin     ori: high-copy-number ColE1/pMB1/pBR322/pUC origin of replication
   1758..2366    -  CDS            cymR: CYMR_PSEPU - Experimental evidence at transcript level: Swiss-Prot protein existence level 2. Involved in the repression of the cym and cmt operons which are responsible of the p-cymene degradation. From Pseudomonas putida (Arthrobacter siderocapsulatus).
   2397..2428    -  promoter       AmpR promoter (fragment): bla
   2443..2470    +  protein_bind   CuO: CymR-binding P2 operator sequence from the p-cmt operon of Pseudomonas putida (Mullick et al., 2006) CymR
   2513..2540    +  protein_bind   CuO: CymR-binding P2 operator sequence from the p-cmt operon of Pseudomonas putida (Mullick et al., 2006) CymR
   2604..2626    +  CDS            3xFLAG (fragment): three tandem FLAG® epitope tags
   2652..2776    +  protein_bind   attR1: mutant version of attR; recombination site for the Gateway® LR reaction LR Clonase™
   2801..2831    +  promoter       lac UV5 promoter: E. coli lac promoter with an "up" mutation
   2856..2884    +  promoter       cat promoter (fragment): promoter of the E. coli cat gene encoding chloramphenicol acetyltransferase
   2885..3544    +  CDS            CmR: chloramphenicol acetyltransferase; cat; confers resistance to chloramphenicol
   3597..4185    +  rep_origin     ori: high-copy-number ColE1/pMB1/pBR322/pUC origin of replication
   4368..4460    +  CDS            lacI (fragment): lac repressor; lacI; The lac repressor binds to the lac operator to inhibit transcription in E. coli. This inhibition can be relieved by adding lactose or isopropyl-β-D-thiogalactopyranoside (IPTG).
   4478..4564    +  intron         PDK intron (fragment): pdk; modified pyruvate orthophosphate dikinase intron from Flaveria trinervia 3.0
   4655..4813    +  CDS            ccdA (fragment): CCDA_ECO57 - Also known as H, letA. Experimental evidence at protein level: Swiss-Prot protein existence level 1. Antitoxin component of a type II toxin-antitoxin (TA) system which inhibits the post-segregational killing (PSK) of plasmid-free cells, also referred to as a plasmid addiction system. Binds to and blocks the activity of CcdB; will also remove bound CcdB protein from the CcdB-GyrA complex by forming a CcdA-CcdB complex, a process termed rejuvenation. Functions as a transcriptional corepressor for the ccdAB operon, repression also requires CcdB (By similarity). From Escherichia coli
   4818..5120    +  CDS            ccdB: CCDB_ECOLI - Also known as G, letB, letD. Experimental evidence at protein level: Swiss-Prot protein existence level 1. Toxic component of a type II toxin-antitoxin (TA) system, functioning in plasmid maintainence. Responsible for the post- segregational killing (PSK) of plasmid-free cells, also referred to as a plasmid addiction system. Half-life of over 2 hours. Cell killing by CcdB is accompanied by filamentation, defects in chromosome and plasmid segregation, defects in cell division, formation of anucleate cells, decreased DNA synthesis and plasmid loss. Interferes with the activity of DN
   5164..5288    -  protein_bind   attR2: mutant version of attR; recombination site for the Gateway® LR reaction LR Clonase™
   5369..5391    +  CDS            3xFLAG (fragment): three tandem FLAG® epitope tags
   5463..5620    +  CDS            lacZα (fragment): LacZα fragment of β-galactosidase; lacZ fragment
   5626..5725    -  misc_feature   bom (fragment): basis of mobility region from pBR322
   5827..5862    -  CDS            rop (fragment): Rop protein, which maintains plasmids at low copy number; rop
   5927..6569    -  CDS            TetR (fragment): tetracycline resistance regulatory protein; tetR
   6675..7874    +  CDS            TcR: tetracycline efflux protein; tetA; confers resistance to tetracycline
   7933..8085    -  CDS            tetR (fragment): TETR1_ECOLX - Experimental evidence at protein level: Swiss-Prot protein existence level 1. TetR is the repressor of the tetracycline resistance element; its N-terminal region forms a helix-turn-helix structure and binds DNA. Binding of tetracycline to TetR reduces the repressor affinity for the tetracycline resistance gene (tetA) promoter operator sites. From Escherichia coli.
   8105..9253    -  CDS            trfA: trans-acting replication protein that binds to and activates oriV
   9383..9487    -  CDS            traI (fragment): TRAI6_ECOLX - Experimental evidence at protein level: Swiss-Prot protein existence level 1. The initiation process of transfer DNA synthesis requires the interaction of at least three plasmid-specific components (TraH, I, and J) at the transfer origin resulting in the assembly of a specialised nucleoprotein complex - the relaxosome. Site- and strand-specific cleavage at the transfer origin is dependent on TraI and TraJ. From Escherichia coli.
   9525..9896    -  CDS            traJ: oriT-recognizing protein; traJ
   9929..10038   -  oriT           oriT: incP origin of transfer
>Addgene plasmid #48101 | pQFD | depositor full sequence | sequence record 69232 | pQFD sequence 10180 bps
GACCCTTTCCGACGCTCACCGGGCTGGTTGCCCTCGCCGCTGGGCTGGCGGCCGTCTATGGCCCTGCAAA
CGCGCCAGAAACGCCGTCGAAGCCGTGTGCGAGACACCGCGGCCGCCGGCGTTGTGGATACCTCGCGGAA
AACTTGGCCCTCACTGACAGATGAGGGGCGGACGTTGACACTTGAGGGGCCGACTCACCCGGCGCGGCGT
TGACAGATGAGGGGCAGGCTCGATTTCGGCCGGCGACGTGGAGCTGGCCAGCCTCGCAAATCGGCGAAAA
CGCCTGATTTTACGCGAGTTTCCCACAGATGATGTGGACAAGCCTGGGGATAAGTGCCCTGCGGTATTGA
CACTTGAGGGGCGCGACTACTGACAGATGAGGGGCGCGATCCTTGACACTTGAGGGGCAGAGTGCTGACA
GATGAGGGGCGCACCTATTGACATTTGAGGGGCTGTCCACAGGCAGAAAATCCAGCATTTGCAAGGGTTT
CCGCCCGTTTTTCGGCCACCGCTAACCTGTCTTTTAACCTGCTTTTAAACCAATATTTATAAACCTTGTT
TTTAACCAGGGCTGCGCCCTGTGCGCGTGACCGCGCACGCCGAAGGGGGGTGCCCCCCCTTCTCGAACCC
TCCCGGCCCGCTAACGCGGGCCTCCCATCCCCCCAGGGGCTGCGCCCCTCGGCCGCGAACGGCCTCACCC
CAAAAATGGCAGCCAAGCTGACCACTTCTGCGCTCGGCCCTTCCGGCTGGCTGGTTTATTGCTGATAAAT
CTGGAGCCGGTGAGCGTGGGTCTCGCGGTATCATTGCAGCACTGGGGCCAGATGGTAAGCCCTCCCGTAT
CGTAGTTATCTACACGACGGGGAGTCAGGCAACTATGGATGAACGAAATAGACAGATCGCTGAGATAGGT
GCCTCACTGATTAAGCATTGGTAACTGTCAGACCAAGTTTACTCATATATACTTTAGATTGATTTAAAAC
TTCATTTTTAATTTAAAAGGATCTAGGTGAAGATCCTTTTTGATAATCTCATGACCAAAATCCCTTAACG
TGAGTTTTCGTTCCACTGAGCGTCAGACCCCGTAGAAAAGATCAAAGGATCTTCTTGAGATCCTTTTTTT
CTGCGCGTAATCTGCTGCTTGCAAACAAAAAAACCACCGCTACCAGCGGTGGTTTGTTTGCCGGATCAAG
AGCTACCAACTCTTTTTCCGAAGGTAACTGGCTTCAGCAGAGCGCAGATACCAAATACTGTCCTTCTAGT
GTAGCCGTAGTTAGGCCACCACTTCAAGAACTCTGTAGCACCGCCTACATACCTCGCTCTGCTAATCCTG
TTACCAGTGGCTGCTGCCAGTGGCGATAAGTCGTGTCTTACCGGGTTGGACTCAAGACGATAGTTACCGG
ATAAGGCGCAGCGGTCGGGCTGAACGGGGGGTTCGTGCACACAGCCCAGCTTGGAGCGAACGACCTACAC
CGAACTGAGATACCTACAGCGTGAGCTATGAGAAAGCGCCACGCTTCCCGAAGGGAGAAAGGCGGACAGG
TATCCGGTAAGCGGCAGGGTCGGAACAGGAGAGCGCACGAGGGAGCTTCCAGGGGGAAACGCCTGGTATC
TTTATAGTCCTGTCGGGTTTCGCCACCTCTGACTTGAGCGTCGATTTTTGTGATGCTCGTCAGGGGGGCG
GAGCCTATGGAAAAACGCCAGCAACGCGGCCTTTTTACGGTTCCTGGCCTTTTGCTGGCCTTTTGCTCAC
ATGTTCAGCGCTTGAACTTGGCGTAGCGCTCGCGGGCGATTTCCAGGGTCGAGTTGCGGACGCGCTCGAA
GCGCTCCTTGTCCTTCTGCCACAGCGAGCGGACCGCCAGGCCGCGGACCGAGTTGAAGATCAGCCACAGG
ATGTCCTCCGCGTCGTCGCGGCTCAGGCCGCGCGACACCAGCACGCCCAGCCACATATCCTCGACGACGA
AGCGGTTGCGCTCGACGGTGCGCTGGATGCCCTCGCGCAGCGCCGGGTCGCGGTCGGCGGCCACGATCAG
GTCCAGCGAGATCGAGAAGTCGTCGTCCAGGAAGAACTCGGCGGCGTCGTCCAGCATCTGCTGGATGACG
TCGTCCTCGGGCTTCAGCTTGGCCAGGCGGGCGCGGCTGCGCTCGGTGATCTGCTCGTACAGCCACTCGA
AGGTGGCCAGCAGCAGTTCCAGCTTGGTCGGGAAGTGGTGCGACTGGGCGCCGCGGCTGACGCCGGCGGC
GCCCGGGACGTCGGCGATGCGGAAGCCGGCATAGCCCTTCTCGCGCAGGACGCCCAGGGCGGCGGCGATC
AGCTTGCCCTGGGTTTCCATCGCGCGCTCGGCCTGGGTGCGGCGCTTCGGCGACATGATGACCATTCGGG
GTCTCTCCCTGCTAGCATCAGGGTTATTGTATCATGAGCGGATACATATGTCAATGTACCGGAACAAACA
GACAATCTGGTCTGTTTGTACATGGTTGACGGATCGCCGCGAAGCCGCTAACTGCGCCGGTTAACAAACA
GACAATCTGGTCTGTTTGTAACTAGTAGAGGAAGCTTCCGCATGGACTACAAGGACCACGACGGCGACTA
TAAGGACCACGACATCGACTACAAGGATGACGACGACAAGCTTATTAATATGACTCTAGAGACAAGTTTG
TACAAAAAAGCTGAACGAGAAACGTAAAATGATATAAATATCAATATATTAAATTAGATTTTGCATAAAA
AACAGACTACATAATACTGTAAAACACAACATATCCAGTCACTATGGCGGCCGCATTAGGCACCCCAGGC
TTTACACTTTATGCTTCCGGCTCGTATAATGTGTGGATTTTGAGTTAGGATCCGGCGAGATTTTCAGGAG
CTAAGGAAGCTAAAATGGAGAAAAAAATCACTGGATATACCACCGTTGATATATCCCAATGGCATCGTAA
AGAACATTTTGAGGCATTTCAGTCAGTTGCTCAATGTACCTATAACCAGACCGTTCAGCTGGATATTACG
GCCTTTTTAAAGACCGTAAAGAAAAATAAGCACAAGTTTTATCCGGCCTTTATTCACATTCTTGCCCGCC
TGATGAATGCTCATCCGGAATTCCGTATGGCAATGAAAGACGGTGAGCTGGTGATATGGGATAGTGTTCA
CCCTTGTTACACCGTTTTCCATGAGCAAACTGAAACGTTTTCATCGCTCTGGAGTGAATACCACGACGAT
TTCCGGCAGTTTCTACACATATATTCGCAAGATGTGGCGTGTTACGGTGAAAACCTGGCCTATTTCCCTA
AAGGGTTTATTGAGAATATGTTTTTCGTCTCAGCCAATCCCTGGGTGAGTTTCACCAGTTTTGATTTAAA
CGTGGCCAATATGGACAACTTCTTCGCCCCCGTTTTCACCATGGGCAAATATTATACGCAAGGCGACAAG
GTGCTGATGCCGCTGGCGATTCAGGTTCATCATGCCGTCTGTGATGGCTTCCATGTCGGCAGAATGCTTA
ATGAATTACAACAGTACTGCGATGAGTGGCAGGGCGGGGCGTAAACGCGTCGTTCCACTGAGCGTCAGAC
CCCGTAGAAAAGATCAAAGGATCTTCTTGAGATCCTTTTTTTCTGCGCGTAATCTGCTGCTTGCAAACAA
AAAAACCACCGCTACCAGCGGTGGTTTGTTTGCCGGATCAAGAGCTACCAACTCTTTTTCCGAAGGTAAC
TGGCTTCAGCAGAGCGCAGATACCAAATACTGTCCTTCTAGTGTAGCCGTAGTTAGGCCACCACTTCAAG
AACTCTGTAGCACCGCCTACATACCTCGCTCTGCTAATCCTGTTACCAGTGGCTGCTGCCAGTGGCGATA
AGTCGTGTCTTACCGGGTTGGACTCAAGACGATAGTTACCGGATAAGGCGCAGCGGTCGGGCTGAACGGG
GGGTTCGTGCACACAGCCCAGCTTGGAGCGAACGACCTACACCGAACTGAGATACCTACAGCGTGAGCTA
TGAGAAAGCGCCACGCTTCCCGAAGGGAGAAAGGCGGACAGGTATCCGGTAAGCGGCAGGGTCGGAACAG
GAGAGCGCACGAGGGAGCTTCCAGGGGGAAACGCCTGGTATCTTTATAGTCCTGTCGGGTTTCGCCACCT
CTGACTTGAGCGTCGATTTTTGTGATGCTCGTCAGGGGGGCGGAGCCTATGGAAAAACGCCAGCAACGCG
GCCTTTTTACGGTTCCTGGCCTTTTGCTGGCCTTTTGCTCACATGTTCTTTCCTGCGTTATCCCCTGATT
CTGTGGATAACCGTATTACCGCCTTTGAGTGAGCTGATACCGCTCGCCGCAGCCGAACGACCGAGCGCAG
CGAGTCAGTGAGCGAGGAAGCGGAAGAGCGCCCAATACGCAAACCGCCTCTCCCCGCGCGTTGGCCGATT
CATTAATGCAGCTGGCACGACAGGTTTCCCGACTGGAAAGCGGGCAGTGAGCGCAACGCAATTAATACGC
GTGGATCCGGCTTACTAAAAGCCAGATAACAGTATGCGTATTTGCGCGCTGATTTTTGCGGTATAAGAAT
ATATACTGATATGTATACCCGAAGTATGTCAAAAAGAGGTGTGCTATGAAGCAGCGTATTACAGTGACAG
TTGACAGCGACAGCTATCAGTTGCTCAAGGCATATATGATGTCAATATCTCCGGTCTGGTAAGCACAACC
ATGCAGAATGAAGCCCGTCGTCTGCGTGCCGAACGCTGGAAAGCGGAAAATCAGGAAGGGATGGCTGAGG
TCGCCCGGTTTATTGAAATGAACGGCTCTTTTGCTGACGAGAACAGGGACTGGTGAAATGCAGTTTAAGG
TTTACACCTATAAAAGAGAGAGCCGTTATCGTCTGTTTGTGGATGTACAGAGTGATATTATTGACACGCC
CGGGCGACGGATGGTGATCCCCCTGGCCAGTGCACGTCTGCTGTCAGATAAAGTCTCCCGTGAACTTTAC
CCGGTGGTGCATATCGGGGATGAAAGCTGGCGCATGATGACCACCGATATGGCCAGTGTGCCGGTCTCCG
TTATCGGGGAAGAAGTGGCTGATCTCAGCCACCGCGAAAATGACATCAAAAACGCCATTAACCTGATGTT
CTGGGGAATATAAATGTCAGGCTCCGTTATACACAGCCAGTCTGCAGGTCGACCATAGTGACTGGATATG
TTGTGTTTTACAGTATTATGTAGTCTGTTTTTTATGCAAAATCTAATTTAATATATTGATATTTATATCA
TTTTACGTTTCTCGTTCAGCTTTCTTGTACAAAGTGGTGATATCGCTAGCTAGAGGTACCGAGCTCCAAT
TGGGATCCGGACTACAAGGACCACGACGGCGACTATAAGGACCACGACATCGACTACAAGGATGACGACG
ACAAGTGAGGATCCGGTGAAGTGACCCGCAAAAAAAAAGGCCAGGGGATCGCTCCCCCGGCCTTTTTTTT
GAATTCACTGGCCGTCGTTTTACAACGTCGTGACTGGGAAAACCCTGGCGTTACCCAACTTAATCGCCTT
GCAGCACATCCCCCTTTCGCCAGCTGGCGTAATAGCGAAGAGGCCCGCACCGATCGCCCTTCCCAACAGT
TGCGCAGCCTGAATGGCGAATGGCGCCTGATGCGGTATTTTCTCCTTACGCATCTGTGCGGTATTTCACA
CCGCATATGGTGCACTCTCAGTACAATCTGCTCTGATGCCGCATAGTTAAGCCAGCCCCGACACCCGCCA
ACACCCGCTGACGCGCCCTGACGGGCTTGTCTGCTCCCGGCATCCGCTTACAGACAAGCTGTGACCGTCT
CCGGGAGCTGCATGTGTCAGAGGTTTTCACCGTCATCACCGAAACGCGCGAGACGAAAGGGCCTCGTGAT
ACGCCTATTTTTATAGGTTAATGTCATGATAATAATGGTTTCTTAGCACCCTTTCTCGGTCCTTCAACGT
TCCTGACAACGAGCCTCCTTTTCGCCAATCCATCGACAATCACCGCGAGTCCCTGCTCGAACGCTGCGTC
CGGACCGGCTTCGTCGAAGGCGTCTATCGCGGCCCGCAACAGCGGCGAGAGCGGAGCCTGTTCAACGGTG
CCGCCGCGCTCGCCGGCATCGCTGTCGCCGGCCTGCTCCTCAAGCACGGCCCCAACAGTGAAGTAGCTGA
TTGTCATCAGCGCATTGACGGCGTCCCCGGCCGAAAAACCCGCCTCGCAGAGGAAGCGAAGCTGCGCGTC
GGCCGTTTCCATCTGCGGTGCGCCCGGTCGCGTGCCGGCATGGATGCGCGCGCCATCGCGGTAGGCGAGC
AGCGCCTGCCTGAAGCTGCGGGCATTCCCGATCAGAAATGAGCGCCAGTCGTCGTCGGCTCTCGGCACCG
AATGCGTATGATTCTCCGCCAGCATGGCTTCGGCCAGTGCGTCGAGCAGCGCCCGCTTGTTCCTGAAGTG
CCAGTAAAGCGCCGGCTGCTGAACCCCCAACCGTTCCGCCAGTTTGCGTGTCGTCAGACCGTCTACGCCG
ACCTCGTTCAACAGGTCCAGGGCGGCACGGATCACTGTATTCGGCTGCAACTTTGTCATGATTGACACTT
TATCACTGATAAACATAATATGTCCACCAACTTATCAGTGATAAAGAATCCGCGCGTTCAATCGGACCAG
CGGAGGCTGGTCCGGAGGCCAGACGTGAAACCCAACATACCCCTGATCGTAATTCTGAGCACTGTCGCGC
TCGACGCTGTCGGCATCGGCCTGATTATGCCGGTGCTGCCGGGCCTCCTGCGCGATCTGGTTCACTCGAA
CGACGTCACCGCCCACTATGGCATTCTGCTGGCGCTGTATGCGTTGGTGCAATTTGCCTGCGCACCTGTG
CTGGGCGCGCTGTCGGATCGTTTCGGGCGGCGGCCAATCTTGCTCGTCTCGCTGGCCGGCGCCACTGTCG
ACTACGCCATCATGGCGACAGCGCCTTTCCTTTGGGTTCTCTATATCGGGCGGATCGTGGCCGGCATCAC
CGGGGCGACTGGGGCGGTAGCCGGCGCTTATATTGCCGATATCACTGATGGCGATGAGCGCGCGCGGCAC
TTCGGCTTCATGAGCGCCTGTTTCGGGTTCGGGATGGTCGCGGGACCTGTGCTCGGTGGGCTGATGGGCG
GTTTCTCCCCCCACGCTCCGTTCTTCGCCGCGGCAGCCTTGAACGGCCTCAATTTCCTGACGGGCTGTTT
CCTTTTGCCGGAGTCGCACAAAGGCGAACGCCGGCCGTTACGCCGGGAGGCTCTCAACCCGCTCGCTTCG
TTCCGGTGGGCCCGGGGCATGACCGTCGTCGCCGCCCTGATGGCGGTCTTCTTCATCATGCAACTTGTCG
GACAGGTGCCGGCCGCGCTTTGGGTCATTTTCGGCGAGGATCGCTTTCACTGGGACGCGACCACGATCGG
CATTTCGCTTGCCGCATTTGGCATTCTGCATTCACTCGCCCAGGCAATGATCACCGGCCCTGTAGCCGCC
CGGCTCGGCGAAAGGCGGGCACTCATGCTCGGAATGATTGCCGACGGCACAGGCTACATCCTGCTTGCCT
TCGCGACACGGGGATGGATGGCGTTCCCGATCATGGTCCTGCTTGCTTCGGGTGGCATCGGAATGCCGGC
GCTGCAAGCAATGTTGTCCAGGCAGGTGGATGAGGAACGTCAGGGGCAGCTGCAAGGCTCACTGGCGGCG
CTCACCAGCCTGACCTCGATCGTCGGACCCCTCCTCTTCACGGCGATCTATGCGGCTTCTATAACAACGT
GGAACGGGTGGGCATGGATTGCAGGCGCTGCCCTCTACTTGCTCTGCCTGCCGGCGCTGCGTCGCGGGCT
TTGGAGCGGCGCAGGGCAACGAGCCGATCGCTGATCGTGGAAACGATAGGCCTATGCCATGCGGGTCAAG
GCGACTTCCGGCAAGCTATACGCGCCCTAGAATTGTCAATTTTAATCCTCTGTTTATCGGCAGTTCGTAG
AGCGCGCCGTGCGTCCCGAGCGATACTGAGCGAAGCAAGTGCGTCGAGCAGTGCCCGCTTGTTCCTGAAA
TGCCAGTAAAGCGCTGGCTGCTGAACCCCCAGCCGGAACTGACCCCACAAGGCCCTAGCGTTTGCAATGC
ACCAGGTCATCATTGACCCAGGCGTGTTCCACCAGGCCGCTGCCTCGCAACTCTTCGCAGGCTTCGCCGA
CCTGCTCGCGCCACTTCTTCACGCGGGTGGAATCCGATCCGCACATGAGGCGGAAGGTTTCCAGCTTGAG
CGGGTACGGCTCCCGGTGCGAGCTGAAATAGTCGAACATCCGTCGGGCCGTCGGCGACAGCTTGCGGTAC
TTCTCCCATATGAATTTCGTGTAGTGGTCGCCAGCAAACAGCACGACGATTTCCTCGTCGATCAGGACCT
GGCAACGGGACGTTTTCTTGCCACGGTCCAGGACGCGGAAGCGGTGCAGCAGCGACACCGATTCCAGGTG
CCCAACGCGGTCGGACGTGAAGCCCATCGCCGTCGCCTGTAGGCGCGACAGGCATTCCTCGGCCTTCGTG
TAATACCGGCCATTGATCGACCAGCCCAGGTCCTGGCAAAGCTCGTAGAACGTGAAGGTGATCGGCTCGC
CGATAGGGGTGCGCTTCGCGTACTCCAACACCTGCTGCCACACCAGTTCGTCATCGTCGGCCCGCAGCTC
GACGCCGGTGTAGGTGATCTTCACGTCCTTGTTGACGTGGAAAATGACCTTGTTTTGCAGCGCCTCGCGC
GGGATTTTCTTGTTGCGCGTGGTGAACAGGGCAGAGCGGGCCGTGTCGTTTGGCATCGCTCGCATCGTGT
CCGGCCACGGCGCAATATCGAACAAGGAAAGCTGCATTTCCTTGATCTGCTGCTTCGTGTGTTTCAGCAA
CGCGGCCTGCTTGGCCTCGCTGACCTGTTTTGCCAGGTCCTCGCCGGCGGTTTTTCGCTTCTTGGTCGTC
ATAGTTCCTCGCGTGTCGATGGTCATCGACTTCGCCAAACCTGCCGCCTCCTGTTCGAGACGACGCGAAC
GCTCCACGGCGGCCGATGGCGCGGGCAGGGCAGGGGGAGCCAGTTGCACGCTGTCGCGCTCGATCTTGGC
CGTAGCTTGCTGGACCATCGAGCCGACGGACTGGAAGGTTTCGCGGGGCGCACGCATGACGGTGCGGCTT
GCGATGGTTTCGGCATCCTCGGCGGAAAACCCCGCGTCGATCAGTTCTTGCCTGTATGCCTTCCGGTCAA
ACGTCCGATTCATTCACCCTCCTTGCGGGATTGCCCCGACTCACGCCGGGGCAATGTGCCCTTATTCCTG
ATTTGACCCGCCTGGTGCCTTGGTGTCCAGATAATCCACCTTATCGGCAATGAAGTCGGTCCCGTAGACC
GTCTGGCCGTCCTTCTCGTACTTGGTATTCCGAATCTTGCCCTGCACGAATACCAGCTCCGCGAAGTCGC
TCTTCTTGATGGAGCGCATGGGGACGTGCTTGGCAATCACGCGCACCCCCCGGCCGTTTTAGCGGCTAAA
AAAGTCATGGCTCTGCCCTCGGGCGGACCACGCCCATCATGACCTTGCCAAGCTCGTCCTGCTTCTCTTC
GATCTTCGCCAGCAGGGCGAGGATCGTGGCATCACCGAACCGCGCCGTGCGCGGGTCGTCGGTGAGCCAG
AGTTTCAGCAGGCCGCCCAGGCGGCCCAGGTCGCCATTGATGCGGGCCAGCTCGCGGACGTGCTCATAGT
CCACGACGCCCGTGATTTTGTAGCCCTGGCCGACGGCCAGCAGGTAGGCCTACAGGCTCATGCCGGCCGC
CGCCGCCTTTTCCTCAATCGCTCTTCGTTCGTCTGGAAGGCAGTACACCTTGATAGGTGGGCTGCCCTTC
CTGGTTGGCTTGGTTTCATCAGCCATCCGCTTGCCCTCATCTGTTACGCCGGCGGTAGCCGGCCAGCCTC
GCAGAGCAGGATTCCCGTTGAGCACCGCCAGGTGCGAATAAGGGACAGTGAAGAAGGAACACCCGCTCGC
GGGTGGGCCTACTTCACCTATCCTGCCCGGCTGACGCCGTTGGATACACCAAGGAAAGTCTACACGAACC
CTTTGGCAAAATCCTGTATATCGTGCGAAAAAGGATGGATATACCGAAAAAATCGCTATAATGACCCCGA
AGCAGGGTTATGCAGCGGAAAAGATCCGTC
