>Addgene plasmid #48101 | pQFD | addgene partial sequence | sequence record 75274 | CAT-R 5'-GCAACTGACTGAAATGCCTC-3'
CATTGGGATATATCAACGGTGGTATATCCAGTGATTTTTTTCTCCATTTTAGCTTCCTTAGCTCCTGAAA
ATCTCGACGGATCCTAACTCAAAATCCACACATTATACGAGCCGGAAGCATAAAGTGTAAAGCCTGGGGT
GCCTAATGCGGCCGCCATAGTGACTGGATATGTTGTGTTTTACAGTATTATGTAGTCTGTTTTTTATGCA
AAATCTAATTTAATATATTGATATTTATATCATTTTACGTTTCTCGTTCAGCTTTTTTGTACAAACTTGT
CTCTAGAGTCATATTAATAAGCTTGTCGTCGTCATCCTTGTAGTCGATGTCGTGGTCCTTATAGTCGCCG
TCGTGGTCCTTGTAGTCCATGCGGAAGCTTCCTCTACTAGTTACAAACAGACCAGATTGTCTGTTTGTTA
ACCGGCGCAGTTAGCGGCTTCGCGGCGATCCGTCAACCATGTACAAACAGACCAGATTGTCTGTTTGTTC
CGGTACATTGACATATGTATCCGCTCATGATACAATAACCCTGATGCTAGCAGGGAGAGACCCCGAATGG
TCATCATGTCGCCGAAGCGCCGCACCCAGGCCGAGCGCGCGATGGAAACCCAGGGCAAGCTGATCGCCGC
CGCCCTGGGCGTCCTGCGCGAGAAGGGCTATGCCGGCTTCCGCATCGCCGACGTCCCGGGCGC
