>Addgene plasmid #48101 | pQFD | addgene partial sequence | sequence record 75821 | ccdb-fwd 5'-GCATGATGACCACCGATATG-3'
AATTGGGATCCGGACTACAAGGACCACGACGGCGACTATAAGGACCACGACATCGACTACAAGGATGACG
ACGACAAGTGAGGATCCGGTGAAGTGACCCGCAAAAAAAAAGGCCAGGGGATCGCTCCCCCGGCCTTTTT
TTTGAATTCACTGGCCGTCGTTTTACAACGTCGTGACTGGGAAAACCCTGGCGTTACCCAACTTAATCGC
CTTGCAGCACATCCCCCTTTCGCCAGCTGGCGTAATAGCGAAGAGGCCCGCACCGATCGCCCTTCCCAAC
AGTTGCGCAGCCTGAATGGCGAATGGCGCCTGATGCGGTATTTTCTCCTTACGCATCTGTGCGGTATTTC
ACACCGCATATGGTGCACTCTCAGTACAATCTGCTCTGATGCCGCATAGTTAAGCCAGCCCCGACACCCG
CCAACACCCGCTGACGCGCCCTGACGGGCTTGTCTGCTCCCGGCATCCGCTTACAGACAAGCTGTGACCG
TCTCCGGGAGCTGCATGTGTCAGAGGTTTTCACCGTCATCACCGAAACGCGCGAGACGAAAGGGCCTCGT
GATACGCCTATTTTTATAGGTTAATGTCATGATAATAATGGTTTCTTAGCACCCTTTCTCGGTCCTTCAA
CGTTCCTGACAACGAGCCTCCTTTTCGCCAATCCATCGACAATCACCGCGAGTCCCTGCTCGAA
