>Addgene plasmid #48101 | pQFD | addgene partial sequence | sequence record 76510 | M13_pUC_fwd
GAATTCAAAAAAAAGGCCGGGGGAGCGATCCCCTGGCCTTTTTTTTTGCGGGTCACTTCACCGGATCCTC
ACTTGTCGTCGTCATCCTTGTAGTCGATGTCGTGGTCCTTATAGTCGCCGTCGTGGTCCTTGTAGTCCGG
ATCCCAATTGGAGCTCGGTACCTCTAGCTAGCGATATCACCACTTTGTACAAGAAAGCTGAACGAGAAAC
GTAAAATGATATAAATATCAATATATTAAATTAGATTTTGCATAAAAAACAGACTACATAATACTGTAAA
ACACAACATATCCAGTCACTATGGTCGACCTGCAGACTGGCTGTGTATAAGGGAGCCTGACATTTATATT
CCCCAGAACATCAGGTTAATGGCGTTTTGATGTCATTTTCGCGGTGGCTGAGATCAGCCACTTCTTCCCC
GATAACGGAGACCGGCACACTGGCCATATCGGTGGTCATCATGCGCCAGCTTTCATCCCCGATATGCACC
ACCGGGTAAAGTTCACGGGAGACTTTATCTGACAGCAGACGTGCACTGGCCAGGGGGATCACCATCCGTC
GCCCGGGCGTGTCAATAATATCACTCTGTACATCCACAAACAGACGATAACGGCTCTCTCTTTTATAGGT
GTAAACCTTAAACTGCATTTCACCAGCCCCTGTTCTCGTCAGCAAAAGAGCCGTTCATTTCAATAAACCG
GGCGACCTCAGCCATCCCTTCCTGATTTTCCGCTTTCCAGCGTTCGGCACGCAGACGACGGGCTTCATTC
TGCATGGTTGTGCTTACCAGACCGGAGATATTGACATCATATATGCCTTGAGCAACTGATAGCTGTCGCT
GTCAACTGTCACTGTAATACGCTGCTTCATAGCATACCTCTTTTTGACATACTTCGGGTATACATATCAG
TATATATTCTTATACCGCAAAAATCAGCGCGCAAATACGCATACTGTTATCTGGCTTTTAGTAAGCCGGA
TCCACGCG
